Addgene plasmid #216340: ER-FAST
Purpose: For testing localization of pFAST protein to endoplasmic reticulum
Depositing lab: Alison Tebo. Depositing organization: HHMI, Janelia Research Campus.
Backbone
  Vector backbone: Addgene #70113
  Backbone size w/o insert (bp): 3988
  Vector type: Mammalian Expression
Growth in bacteria
  Bacterial resistance: Kanamycin, 50 μg/mL
  Growth temperature: 37°C
  Growth strain: DH5alpha
  Copy number: High Copy
Gene/Insert
  Gene/Insert name: PRL_pFAST
  Species: pFASTderived from photoactive yellow protein (PYP) from H. Halophila
  Insert size (bp): 528
  Mutation: n/a
  Promoter: CMV
  Tag / fusion protein: myc for FAST protein (C terminal on insert)
  Cloning method: Gibson Cloning
Terms and licenses: Academic/Nonprofit Terms; Industry Terms: Not Available to Industry
How to cite: ER-FAST was a gift from Alison Tebo (Addgene plasmid # 216340 ; http://n2t.net/addgene:216340 ; RRID:Addgene_216340)
