[The description below was written by a language model from this plasmid's Addgene catalogue record and pLannotate feature annotations shown in this document.]
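Description:
ER-FAST is a mammalian expression plasmid of about 4.5 kb, built by Gibson cloning into an existing kanamycin-resistant backbone, and intended for testing whether the pFAST fluorogen-activating tag can be targeted to the endoplasmic reticulum. It replicates at high copy in E. coli from a ColE1/pUC-type origin and also carries an f1 phage origin. Selection relies on a single Tn5 NeoR/KanR (aminoglycoside phosphotransferase) gene placed behind tandem bacterial (AmpR/bla) and SV40 early promoters, so the same marker gives kanamycin resistance in bacteria and can give G418 resistance in mammalian cells; an HSV TK polyadenylation signal lies downstream. The short ble, bGH poly(A) and SV40 large T antigen hits in the feature table are fragments, most likely backbone remnants rather than functional elements.

The expression cassette is driven by the human CMV immediate early enhancer and promoter, followed by the Xenopus beta-globin 5' UTR, which acts as a translational enhancer. The open reading frame begins with the bovine prolactin signal sequence, which directs the nascent protein into the ER lumen, fused to the FAST domain and a C-terminal Myc epitope tag, and ends with an SV40 polyadenylation signal. The automated annotation labels the tag as Y-FAST, while the catalogue identifies it as pFAST; both are small engineered variants of the photoactive yellow protein from Halorhodospira halophila that become fluorescent only upon binding a cell-permeant fluorogen. No ER retention motif is annotated, and the record does not state whether one is present. The plasmid is typically transfected into cultured mammalian cells to image ER-localised labelling with added fluorogen, with the Myc tag offering independent antibody-based detection.
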