Features (pLannotate 1.2.2; 16 found; start..end, strand, type, name):
     16..168     +  CDS            ble (fragment): BLE_KLEPN - Experimental evidence at protein level: Swiss-Prot protein existence level 1. Binding protein with a strong affinity to the bleomycin family of antibiotics. Binds to CL990; an antimitotic-antibiotic compound. From Klebsiella pneumoniae.
    227..274     +  polyA_signal   HSV TK poly(A) signal: herpes simplex virus thymidine kinase polyadenylation signal (Cole and Stacy, 1985)
    365..381     -  polyA_signal   bGH poly(A) signal (fragment): bovine growth hormone polyadenylation signal
    603..1191    +  rep_origin     ori: high-copy-number ColE1/pMB1/pBR322/pUC origin of replication
   1366..1669    +  enhancer       CMV enhancer: human cytomegalovirus immediate early enhancer
   1670..1873    +  promoter       CMV promoter: human cytomegalovirus (CMV) immediate early promoter
   1901..1943    +  5'UTR          Xenopus globin 5'-UTR: translational enhancer from the 5'-UTR of the major beta-globin gene of Xenopus laevis
   1952..2041    +  CDS            prolactin signal sequence: signal sequence from bovine prolactin
   2054..2428    +  CDS            Y-FAST: small protein tag, derived from photoactive yellow protein, that allows in vivo fluorescent labeling by addition of a cell-permeant fluorogen (Plamont et al., 2016)
   2438..2464    +  CDS            Myc (fragment): Myc (human c-Myc proto-oncogene) epitope tag
   2502..2586    +  CDS            large T antigen (fragment): large T antigen from SV40 (simian virus 40)
   2609..2730    +  polyA_signal   SV40 poly(A) signal: SV40 polyadenylation signal
   2764..3192    -  rep_origin     f1 ori (sequence partly withheld): f1 bacteriophage origin of replication; arrow indicates direction of (+) strand synthesis
   3219..3323    +  promoter       AmpR promoter: bla
   3325..3682    +  promoter       SV40 promoter: SV40 enhancer and early promoter
   3717..4511    +  CDS            NeoR/KanR: aminoglycoside phosphotransferase from Tn5; aph(3')-II (or nptII); confers resistance to neomycin, kanamycin, and G418 (Geneticin®)
>Addgene plasmid #216340 | ER-FAST | addgene full sequence | sequence record 427398 | Addgene NGS Result
ACTCTGGGGTTCGAAATGACCGACCAAGCGACGCCCAACCTGCCATCACGAGATTTCGATTCCACCGCCG
CCTTCTATGAAAGGTTGGGCTTCGGAATCGTTTTCCGGGACGCCGGCTGGATGATCCTCCAGCGCGGGGA
TCTCATGCTGGAGTTCTTCGCCCACCCTAGGGGGAGGCTAACTGAAACACGGAAGGAGACAATACCGGAA
GGAACCCGCGCTATGACGGCAATAAAAAGACAGAATAAAACGCACGGTGTTGGGTCGTTTGTTCATAAAC
GCGGGGTTCGGTCCCAGGGCTGGCACTCTGTCGATACCCCACCGAGACCCCATTGGGGCCAATACGCCCG
CGTTTCTTCCTTTTCCCCACCCCACCCCCCAAGTTCGGGTGAAGGCCCAGGGCTCGCAGCCAACGTCGGG
GCGGCAGGCCCTGCCATAGCCTCAGGTTACTCATATATACTTTAGATTGATTTAAAACTTCATTTTTAAT
TTAAAAGGATCTAGGTGAAGATCCTTTTTGATAATCTCATGACCAAAATCCCTTAACGTGAGTTTTCGTT
CCACTGAGCGTCAGACCCCGTAGAAAAGATCAAAGGATCTTCTTGAGATCCTTTTTTTCTGCGCGTAATC
TGCTGCTTGCAAACAAAAAAACCACCGCTACCAGCGGTGGTTTGTTTGCCGGATCAAGAGCTACCAACTC
TTTTTCCGAAGGTAACTGGCTTCAGCAGAGCGCAGATACCAAATACTGTTCTTCTAGTGTAGCCGTAGTT
AGGCCACCACTTCAAGAACTCTGTAGCACCGCCTACATACCTCGCTCTGCTAATCCTGTTACCAGTGGCT
GCTGCCAGTGGCGATAAGTCGTGTCTTACCGGGTTGGACTCAAGACGATAGTTACCGGATAAGGCGCAGC
GGTCGGGCTGAACGGGGGGTTCGTGCACACAGCCCAGCTTGGAGCGAACGACCTACACCGAACTGAGATA
CCTACAGCGTGAGCTATGAGAAAGCGCCACGCTTCCCGAAGGGAGAAAGGCGGACAGGTATCCGGTAAGC
GGCAGGGTCGGAACAGGAGAGCGCACGAGGGAGCTTCCAGGGGGAAACGCCTGGTATCTTTATAGTCCTG
TCGGGTTTCGCCACCTCTGACTTGAGCGTCGATTTTTGTGATGCTCGTCAGGGGGGCGGAGCCTATGGAA
AAACGCCAGCAACGCGGCCTTTTTACGGTTCCTGGCCTTTTGCTGGCCTTTTGCTCACATGTTCTTTCCT
GCGTTATCCCCTGATTCTGTGGATAACCGTATTACCGCCATGCATTAGTTATTAATAGTAATCAATTACG
GGGTCATTAGTTCATAGCCCATATATGGAGTTCCGCGTTACATAACTTACGGTAAATGGCCCGCCTGGCT
GACCGCCCAACGACCCCCGCCCATTGACGTCAATAATGACGTATGTTCCCATAGTAACGCCAATAGGGAC
TTTCCATTGACGTCAATGGGTGGAGTATTTACGGTAAACTGCCCACTTGGCAGTACATCAAGTGTATCAT
ATGCCAAGTACGCCCCCTATTGACGTCAATGACGGTAAATGGCCCGCCTGGCATTATGCCCAGTACATGA
CCTTATGGGACTTTCCTACTTGGCAGTACATCTACGTATTAGTCATCGCTATTACCATGGTGATGCGGTT
TTGGCAGTACATCAATGGGCGTGGATAGCGGTTTGACTCACGGGGATTTCCAAGTCTCCACCCCATTGAC
GTCAATGGGAGTTTGTTTTGGCACCAAAATCAACGGGACTTTCCAAAATGTCGTAACAACTCCGCCCCAT
TGACGCAAATGGGCGGTAGGCGTGTACGGTGGGAGGTCTATATAAGCAGAGCTGGTTTAGTGAACCGTCA
GATCCGCTAGCTTGTTCTTTTTGCAGAAGCTCAGAATAAACGCTCAACTTTGGCAGATACCATGGACAGC
AAAGGTTCGTCGCAGAAAGGGTCCCGCCTGCTCCTGCTGCTGGTGGTGTCAAATCTACTCTTGTGCCAGG
GTGTGGTCTCCTGCAGTCGACTTATGGAGCATGTTGCCTTTGGCAGTGAGGACATCGAGAACACTCTGGC
CAATATGGACGACGAACAACTGGATAGGTTGGCCTTTGGCGTAATTCAGCTCGATGGTGACGGGAATATC
CTGCTGTACAATGCTGCTGAAGGGGACATCACTGGCAGAGATCCCAAACAGGTGATTGGGAAGAACTTCT
TCAAGGATGTTGCACCTGGAACGGATACTCCCGAGTTTTACGGCAAATTCAAGGAAGGCGCAGCGTCAGG
GAATCTGAACACCATGTTCGAATGGACGATACCGACAAGCAGGGGACCAACCAAGGTCAAGGTGCACTTG
AAGAAAGCCCTTTCCGGTGACAGATATTGGGTCTTTGTGAAACGGGTGGGATCCGAACAAAAGCTTATTT
CTGAAGAGGACTTGAAAGATGAGCTCTAAGGATCCACCGGATCTAGATAACTGATCATAATCAGCCATAC
CACATTTGTAGAGGTTTTACTTGCTTTAAAAAACCTCCCACACCTCCCCCTGAACCTGAAACATAAAATG
AATGCAATTGTTGTTGTTAACTTGTTTATTGCAGCTTATAATGGTTACAAATAAAGCAATAGCATCACAA
ATTTCACAAATAAAGCATTTTTTTCACTGCATTCTAGTTGTGGTTTGTCCAAACTCATCAATGTATCTTA
ACGCGTAAATTGTAAGCGTTAATATTTTGTTAAAATTCGCGTTAAATTTTTGTTAAATCAGCTCATTTTT
TAACCAATAGGCCGAAATCGGCAAAATCCCTTATAAATCAAAAGAATAGACCGAGATAGGGT
[37 nt withheld, positions 2863-2899]
AAAGAACGTGGACTCCAACGTCAAAGG
[49 nt withheld, positions 2927-2975]
T
[91 nt withheld, positions 2977-3067]
G
[124 nt withheld, positions 3069-3192]
CAGGTGGCACTTTTCGGGGAAATGTGCGCGGAACCCCTATTTGTTTATTTTTCTAAATACATTCAAATAT
GTATCCGCTCATGAGACAATAACCCTGATAAATGCTTCAATAATATTGAAAAAGGAAGAGTCCTGAGGCG
GAAAGAACCAGCTGTGGAATGTGTGTCAGTTAGGGTGTGGAAAGTCCCCAGGCTCCCCAGCAGGCAGAAG
TATGCAAAGCATGCATCTCAATTAGTCAGCAACCAGGTGTGGAAAGTCCCCAGGCTCCCCAGCAGGCAGA
AGTATGCAAAGCATGCATCTCAATTAGTCAGCAACCATAGTCCCGCCCCTAACTCCGCCCATCCCGCCCC
TAACTCCGCCCAGTTCCGCCCATTCTCCGCCCCATGGCTGACTAATTTTTTTTATTTATGCAGAGGCCGA
GGCCGCCTCGGCCTCTGAGCTATTCCAGAAGTAGTGAGGAGGCTTTTTTGGAGGCCTAGGCTTTTGCAAA
GATCGATCAAGAGACAGGATGAGGATCGTTTCGCATGATTGAACAAGATGGATTGCACGCAGGTTCTCCG
GCCGCTTGGGTGGAGAGGCTATTCGGCTATGACTGGGCACAACAGACAATCGGCTGCTCTGATGCCGCCG
TGTTCCGGCTGTCAGCGCAGGGGCGCCCGGTTCTTTTTGTCAAGACCGACCTGTCCGGTGCCCTGAATGA
ACTGCAAGACGAGGCAGCGCGGCTATCGTGGCTGGCCACGACGGGCGTTCCTTGCGCAGCTGTGCTCGAC
GTTGTCACTGAAGCGGGAAGGGACTGGCTGCTATTGGGCGAAGTGCCGGGGCAGGATCTCCTGTCATCTC
ACCTTGCTCCTGCCGAGAAAGTATCCATCATGGCTGATGCAATGCGGCGGCTGCATACGCTTGATCCGGC
TACCTGCCCATTCGACCACCAAGCGAAACATCGCATCGAGCGAGCACGTACTCGGATGGAAGCCGGTCTT
GTCGATCAGGATGATCTGGACGAAGAGCATCAGGGGCTCGCGCCAGCCGAACTGTTCGCCAGGCTCAAGG
CGAGCATGCCCGACGGCGAGGATCTCGTCGTGACCCATGGCGATGCCTGCTTGCCGAATATCATGGTGGA
AAATGGCCGCTTTTCTGGATTCATCGACTGTGGCCGGCTGGGTGTGGCGGACCGCTATCAGGACATAGCG
TTGGCTACCCGTGATATTGCTGAAGAGCTTGGCGGCGAATGGGCTGACCGCTTCCTCGTGCTTTACGGTA
TCGCCGCTCCCGATTCGCAGCGCATCGCCTTCTATCGCCTTCTTGACGAGTTCTTCTGAGCGGG
